Addgene plasmid #89520: YeNL_pRSETb
Purpose: Yellow color variant of bright luminescent protein for bacterial expression
Depositing lab: Takeharu Nagai. Depositing organization: The University of Osaka. Publication: Five colour variants of bright luminescent protein for real-time multicolour bioimaging. Suzuki K, Kimura T, Shinoda H, Bai G, Daniels MJ, Arai Y, Nakano M, Nagai T. Nat Commun. 2016 Dec 14;7:13718. doi: 10.1038/ncomms13718. PubMed 27966527.
Backbone
  Vector backbone: pRSETb
  Backbone manufacturer: Invitrogen
  Backbone size w/o insert (bp): 2900
  Vector type: Bacterial Expression
Growth in bacteria
  Bacterial resistance: Ampicillin, 100 μg/mL
  Growth temperature: 37°C
  Growth strain: DH5alpha
  Copy number: High Copy
Gene/Insert
  Gene/Insert name: YeNL
  Species: Synthetic
  Insert size (bp): 1191
  GenBank ID: LC128716
  Promoter: T7
  Tag / fusion protein: His X 6 (N terminal on backbone)
  Cloning method: Restriction Enzyme; 5′ cloning site BamHI (not destroyed); 3′ cloning site EcoRI (not destroyed)
  Sequencing primers: 5′ T7; 3′ T7 terminal
Terms and licenses: Academic/Nonprofit Terms; Industry Terms: Not Available to Industry
Depositor comments: Derived from NanoLuc luciferase
How to cite: YeNL_pRSETb was a gift from Takeharu Nagai (Addgene plasmid # 89520 ; http://n2t.net/addgene:89520 ; RRID:Addgene_89520)
