[The description below was written by a language model from this plasmid's Addgene catalogue record and pLannotate feature annotations shown in this document.]
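Description:
YeNL_pRSETb is a bacterial expression plasmid built on the Invitrogen pRSETb backbone, carrying the yellow member of a five-colour series of bright luminescent proteins. It is a high-copy plasmid maintained in E. coli through a ColE1/pUC-type origin and selected with ampicillin via the β-lactamase gene under its own promoter. An f1 phage origin is also present, which in principle allows single-stranded DNA production. The sequenced record is about 4.05 kb, consistent with the 2.9 kb backbone plus the roughly 1.2 kb insert.

The synthetic YeNL insert, cloned between retained BamHI and EcoRI sites, is annotated as a Venus yellow fluorescent protein coding region immediately followed by a human codon-optimised NanoLuc luciferase coding region, in line with the depositor's note that the protein derives from NanoLuc. In fusions of this kind, energy from the luciferase reaction is generally transferred to the adjacent fluorescent protein, so that light is emitted at the acceptor's yellow wavelength. Expression is driven by the T7 promoter with the phage T7 gene 10 ribosome binding site and ends at the T7 terminator, so it requires a host that supplies T7 RNA polymerase. The backbone adds an N-terminal leader containing a 6xHis tag, the T7 gene 10 leader and the Xpress epitope with its enterokinase cleavage site, which permits affinity purification, detection and tag removal. Short annotated fragments of RSF ori, lacI, lacZα, SET1 and capTEV appear to be partial sequence matches rather than functional elements. The plasmid is intended for producing recombinant YeNL in bacteria, for example as a probe for multicolour bioluminescence imaging.
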