Features (pLannotate 1.2.2; 16 found; start..end, strand, type, name):
      1..104     +  rep_origin     RSF ori (fragment): Plasmids containing the RSF 1030 origin of replication can be propagated in E. coli cells that contain additional plasmids with compatible origins.
    106..159     +  CDS            lacI (fragment): lac repressor; lacI; The lac repressor binds to the lac operator to inhibit transcription in E. coli. This inhibition can be relieved by adding lactose or isopropyl-β-D-thiogalactopyranoside (IPTG).
    179..197     +  promoter       T7 promoter: promoter for bacteriophage T7 RNA polymerase
    229..251     +  RBS            RBS: efficient ribosome binding site from bacteriophage T7 gene 10 (Olins and Rangwala, 1989)
    271..291     +  CDS            capTEV™ (fragment): composite tag for in vivo biotinylation, TEV protease cleavage, and 6xHis tagging
    292..324     +  CDS            T7 tag (gene 10 leader): leader peptide from bacteriophage T7 gene 10 promotes efficient translation in E. coli
    328..351     +  CDS            Xpress™ tag: Xpress™ epitope tag, including an enterokinase recognition and cleavage site
    358..1041    +  CDS            Venus: Venus is a basic (constitutively fluorescent) yellow fluorescent protein published in 2002, derived from Aequorea victoria. It is reported to be a rapidly-maturing weak dimer with moderate acid sensitivity.
   1045..1548    +  CDS            Nluc: NanoLuc® luciferase human codon-optimized
   1568..1617    +  CDS            SET1 (fragment): solubility-enhancement tag derived from T7 phage gene 10B
   1625..1672    +  terminator     T7 terminator: transcription terminator for bacteriophage T7 RNA polymerase
   1698..1764    +  CDS            lacZα (fragment): LacZα fragment of β-galactosidase; lacZ fragment
   1769..2197    +  rep_origin     f1 ori (sequence partly withheld): f1 bacteriophage origin of replication; arrow indicates direction of (+) strand synthesis
   2250..2354    +  promoter       AmpR promoter: bla
   2355..3215    +  CDS            AmpR: β-lactamase; bla; confers resistance to ampicillin, carbenicillin, and related antibiotics
   3386..3974    +  rep_origin     ori: high-copy-number ColE1/pMB1/pBR322/pUC origin of replication
>Addgene plasmid #89520 | YeNL_pRSETb | addgene full sequence | sequence record 177720 | Addgene NGS Result
CCCTGATTCTGTGGATAACCGTATTACCGCCTTTGAGTGAGCTGATACCGCTCGCCGCAGCCGAACGACC
GAGCGCAGCGAGTCAGTGAGCGAGGAAGCGGAAGAGCGCCCAATACGCAAACCGCCTCTCCCCGCGCGTT
GGCCGATTCATTAATGCAGGATCTCGATCCCGCGAAATTAATACGACTCACTATAGGGAGACCACAACGG
TTTCCCTCTAGAAATAATTTTGTTTAACTTTAAGAAGGAGATATACATATGCGGGGTTCTCATCATCATC
ATCATCATGGTATGGCTAGCATGACTGGTGGACAGCAAATGGGTCGGGATCTGTACGACGATGACGATAA
GGATCCGATGGTGAGCAAGGGCGAGGAGCTGTTCACCGGGGTGGTGCCCATCCTGGTCGAGCTGGACGGC
GACGTAAACGGCCACAAGTTCAGCGTGTCCGGCGAGGGCGAGGGCGATGCCACCTACGGCAAGCTGACCC
TGAAGCTGATCTGCACCACCGGCAAGCTGCCCGTGCCCTGGCCCACCCTCGTGACCACCCTGGGCTACGG
CCTGCAGTGCTTCGCCCGCTACCCCGACCACATGAAGCAGCACGACTTCTTCAAGTCCGCCATGCCCGAA
GGCTACGTCCAGGAGCGCACCATCTTCTTCAAGGACGACGGCAACTACAAGACCCGCGCCGAGGTGAAGT
TCGAGGGCGACACCCTGGTGAACCGCATCGAGCTGAAGGGCATCGACTTCAAGGAGGACGGCAACATCCT
GGGGCACAAGCTGGAGTACAACTACAACAGCCACAACGTCTATATCACCGCCGACAAGCAGAAGAACGGC
ATCAAGGCCAACTTCAAGATCCGCCACAACATCGAGGACGGCGGCGTGCAGCTCGCCGACCACTACCAGC
AGAACACCCCCATCGGCGACGGCCCCGTGCTGCTGCCCGACAACCACTACCTGAGCTACCAGTCCGCCCT
GAGCAAAGACCCCAACGAGAAGCGCGATCACATGGTCCTGCTGGAGTTCGTGACCGCCGCGATGCTCGAA
GATTTCGTTGGGGACTGGCGACAGACAGCCGGCTACAACCTGGACCAAGTCCTTGAACAGGGAGGTGTGT
CCAGTTTGTTTCAGAATCTCGGGGTGTCCGTAACTCCGATCCAAAGGATTGTCCTGAGCGGTGAAAATGG
GCTGAAGATCGACATCCATGTCATCATCCCGTATGAAGGTCTGAGCGGCGACCAAATGGGCCAGATCGAA
AAAATTTTTAAGGTGGTGTACCCTGTGGATGATCATCACTTTAAGGTGATCCTGCACTATGGCACACTGG
TAATCGACGGGGTTACGCCGAACATGATCGACTATTTCGGACGGCCGTATGAAGGCATCGCCGTGTTCGA
CGGCAAAAAGATCACTGTAACAGGGACCCTGTGGAACGGCAACAAAATTATCGACGAGCGCCTGATCAAC
CCCGACGGCTCCCTGCTGTTCCGAGTAACCATCAACGGAGTGACCGGCTGGCGGCTGTGCGAACGCATTC
TGGCGTAAGAATTCGAAGCTTGATCCGGCTGCTAACAAAGCCCGAAAGGAAGCTGAGTTGGCTGCTGCCA
CCGCTGAGCAATAACTAGCATAACCCCTTGGGGCCTCTAAACGGGTCTTGAGGGGTTTTTTGCTGAAAGG
AGGAACTATATCCGGATCTGGCGTAATAGCGAAGAGGCCCGCACCGATCGCCCTTCCCAACAGTTGCGCA
GCCTGAATGGCGAATGGG
[124 nt withheld, positions 1769-1892]
C
[91 nt withheld, positions 1894-1984]
A
[49 nt withheld, positions 1986-2034]
CCTTTGACGTTGGAGTCCACGTTCTTT
[37 nt withheld, positions 2062-2098]
ACCCTATCTCGGTCTATTCTTTTGATTTATAAGGGATTTTGCCGATTTCGGCCTATTGGTTAAAAAATGA
GCTGATTTAACAAAAATTTAACGCGAATTTTAACAAAATATTAACGCTTACAATTTAGGTGGCACTTTTC
GGGGAAATGTGCGCGGAACCCCTATTTGTTTATTTTTCTAAATACATTCAAATATGTATCCGCTCATGAG
ACAATAACCCTGATAAATGCTTCAATAATATTGAAAAAGGAAGAGTATGAGTATTCAACATTTCCGTGTC
GCCCTTATTCCCTTTTTTGCGGCATTTTGCCTTCCTGTTTTTGCTCACCCAGAAACGCTGGTGAAAGTAA
AAGATGCTGAAGATCAGTTGGGTGCACGAGTGGGTTACATCGAACTGGATCTCAACAGCGGTAAGATCCT
TGAGAGTTTTCGCCCCGAAGAACGTTTTCCAATGATGAGCACTTTTAAAGTTCTGCTATGTGGCGCGGTA
TTATCCCGTATTGACGCCGGGCAAGAGCAACTCGGTCGCCGCATACACTATTCTCAGAATGACTTGGTTG
AGTACTCACCAGTCACAGAAAAGCATCTTACGGATGGCATGACAGTAAGAGAATTATGCAGTGCTGCCAT
AACCATGAGTGATAACACTGCGGCCAACTTACTTCTGACAACGATCGGAGGACCGAAGGAGCTAACCGCT
TTTTTGCACAACATGGGGGATCATGTAACTCGCCTTGATCGTTGGGAACCGGAGCTGAATGAAGCCATAC
CAAACGACGAGCGTGACACCACGATGCCTGTAGCAATGGCAACAACGTTGCGCAAACTATTAACTGGCGA
ACTACTTACTCTAGCTTCCCGGCAACAATTAATAGACTGGATGGAGGCGGATAAAGTTGCAGGACCACTT
CTGCGCTCGGCCCTTCCGGCTGGCTGGTTTATTGCTGATAAATCTGGAGCCGGTGAGCGTGGGTCTCGCG
GTATCATTGCAGCACTGGGGCCAGATGGTAAGCCCTCCCGTATCGTAGTTATCTACACGACGGGGAGTCA
GGCAACTATGGATGAACGAAATAGACAGATCGCTGAGATAGGTGCCTCACTGATTAAGCATTGGTAACTG
TCAGACCAAGTTTACTCATATATACTTTAGATTGATTTAAAACTTCATTTTTAATTTAAAAGGATCTAGG
TGAAGATCCTTTTTGATAATCTCATGACCAAAATCCCTTAACGTGAGTTTTCGTTCCACTGAGCGTCAGA
CCCCGTAGAAAAGATCAAAGGATCTTCTTGAGATCCTTTTTTTCTGCGCGTAATCTGCTGCTTGCAAACA
AAAAAACCACCGCTACCAGCGGTGGTTTGTTTGCCGGATCAAGAGCTACCAACTCTTTTTCCGAAGGTAA
CTGGCTTCAGCAGAGCGCAGATACCAAATACTGTTCTTCTAGTGTAGCCGTAGTTAGGCCACCACTTCAA
GAACTCTGTAGCACCGCCTACATACCTCGCTCTGCTAATCCTGTTACCAGTGGCTGCTGCCAGTGGCGAT
AAGTCGTGTCTTACCGGGTTGGACTCAAGACGATAGTTACCGGATAAGGCGCAGCGGTCGGGCTGAACGG
GGGGTTCGTGCACACAGCCCAGCTTGGAGCGAACGACCTACACCGAACTGAGATACCTACAGCGTGAGCT
ATGAGAAAGCGCCACGCTTCCCGAAGGGAGAAAGGCGGACAGGTATCCGGTAAGCGGCAGGGTCGGAACA
GGAGAGCGCACGAGGGAGCTTCCAGGGGGAAACGCCTGGTATCTTTATAGTCCTGTCGGGTTTCGCCACC
TCTGACTTGAGCGTCGATTTTTGTGATGCTCGTCAGGGGGGCGGAGCCTATGGAAAAACGCCAGCAACGC
GGCCTTTTTACGGTTCCTGGCCTTTTGCTGGCCTTTTGCTCACATGTTCTTTCCTGCGTTATC
