>Addgene plasmid #89520 | YeNL_pRSETb | depositor partial sequence | sequence record 173459 | YeNL moiety
ATGGTGAGCAAGGGCGAGGAGCTGTTCACCGGGGTGGTGCCCATCCTGGTCGAGCTGGACGGCGACGTAA
ACGGCCACAAGTTCAGCGTGTCCGGCGAGGGCGAGGGCGATGCCACCTACGGCAAGCTGACCCTGAAGCT
GATCTGCACCACCGGCAAGCTGCCCGTGCCCTGGCCCACCCTCGTGACCACCCTGGGCTACGGCCTGCAG
TGCTTCGCCCGCTACCCCGACCACATGAAGCAGCACGACTTCTTCAAGTCCGCCATGCCCGAAGGCTACG
TCCAGGAGCGCACCATCTTCTTCAAGGACGACGGCAACTACAAGACCCGCGCCGAGGTGAAGTTCGAGGG
CGACACCCTGGTGAACCGCATCGAGCTGAAGGGCATCGACTTCAAGGAGGACGGCAACATCCTGGGGCAC
AAGCTGGAGTACAACTACAACAGCCACAACGTCTATATCACCGCCGACAAGCAGAAGAACGGCATCAAGG
CCAACTTCAAGATCCGCCACAACATCGAGGACGGCGGCGTGCAGCTCGCCGACCACTACCAGCAGAACAC
CCCCATCGGCGACGGCCCCGTGCTGCTGCCCGACAACCACTACCTGAGCTACCAGTCCGCCCTGAGCAAA
GACCCCAACGAGAAGCGCGATCACATGGTCCTGCTGGAGTTCGTGACCGCCGCGATGCTCGAAGATTTCG
TTGGGGACTGGCGACAGACAGCCGGCTACAACCTGGACCAAGTCCTTGAACAGGGAGGTGTGTCCAGTTT
GTTTCAGAATCTCGGGGTGTCCGTAACTCCGATCCAAAGGATTGTCCTGAGCGGTGAAAATGGGCTGAAG
ATCGACATCCATGTCATCATCCCGTATGAAGGTCTGAGCGGCGACCAAATGGGCCAGATCGAAAAAATTT
TTAAGGTGGTGTACCCTGTGGATGATCATCACTTTAAGGTGATCCTGCACTATGGCACACTGGTAATCGA
CGGGGTTACGCCGAACATGATCGACTATTTCGGACGGCCGTATGAAGGCATCGCCGTGTTCGACGGCAAA
AAGATCACTGTAACAGGGACCCTGTGGAACGGCAACAAAATTATCGACGAGCGCCTGATCAACCCCGACG
GCTCCCTGCTGTTCCGAGTAACCATCAACGGAGTGACCGGCTGGCGGCTGTGCGAACGCATTCTGGCGTA
A
